>Addgene plasmid #80806 | pME-mKate2 no stop | depositor full sequence | sequence record 153013 | Insert from SIBRintron pcr sequence 13 to 1546 Backbone from pDONR221 2896 to 651
GTACAAAAAAGCAGGCTCCACCATGGTGAGCGAGCTGATTAAGGAGAACATGCACATGAAGCTGTACATG
GAGGGCACCGTGAACAACCACCACTTCAAGTGCACATCCGAGGGCGAAGGCAAGCCCTACGAGGGCACCC
AGACCATGAGAATCAAGGCGGTCGAGGGCGGCCCTCTCCCCTTCGCCTTCGACATCCTGGCTACCAGCTT
CATGTACGGCAGCAAAACCTTCATCAACCACACCCAGGGCATCCCCGACTTCTTTAAGCAGTCCTTCCCC
GAGGGCTTCACATGGGAGAGAGTCACCACATACGAAGACGGGGGCGTGCTGACCGCTACCCAGGACACCA
GCCTCCAGGACGGCTGCCTCATCTACAACGTCAAGATCAGAGGGGTGAACTTCCCATCCAACGGCCCTGT
GATGCAGAAGAAAACACTCGGCTGGGAGGCCTCCACCGAGACCCTGTACCCCGCTGACGGCGGCCTGGAA
GGCAGAGCCGACATGGCCCTGAAGCTCGTGGGCGGGGGCCACCTGATCTGCAACTTGAAGACCACATACA
GATCCAAGAAACCCGCTAAGAACCTCAAGATGCCCGGCGTCTACTATGTGGACAGAAGACTGGAAAGAAT
CAAGGAGGCCGACAAAGAGACCTACGTCGAGCAGCACGAGGTGGCTGTGGCCAGATACTGCGACCTCCCT
AGCAAACTGGGGCACAGATACCCAGCTTTCTTGTACAAAGTTGGCATTATAAGAAAGCATTGCTTATCAA
TTTGTTGCAACGAACAGGTCACTATCAGTCAAAATAAAATCATTATTTGCCATCCAGCTGATATCCCCTA
TAGTGAGTCGTATTACATGGTCATAGCTGTTTCCTGGCAGCTCTGGCCCGTGTCTCAAAATCTCTGATGT
TACATTGCACAAGATAAAAATATATCATCATGAACAATAAAACTGTCTGCTTACATAAACAGTAATACAA
GGGGTGTTATGAGCCATATTCAACGGGAAACGTCGAGGCCGCGATTAAATTCCAACATGGATGCTGATTT
ATATGGGTATAAATGGGCTCGCGATAATGTCGGGCAATCAGGTGCGACAATCTATCGCTTGTATGGGAAG
CCCGATGCGCCAGAGTTGTTTCTGAAACATGGCAAAGGTAGCGTTGCCAATGATGTTACAGATGAGATGG
TCAGACTAAACTGGCTGACGGAATTTATGCCTCTTCCGACCATCAAGCATTTTATCCGTACTCCTGATGA
TGCATGGTTACTCACCACTGCGATCCCCGGAAAAACAGCATTCCAGGTATTAGAAGAATATCCTGATTCA
GGTGAAAATATTGTTGATGCGCTGGCAGTGTTCCTGCGCCGGTTGCATTCGATTCCTGTTTGTAATTGTC
CTTTTAACAGCGATCGCGTATTTCGTCTCGCTCAGGCGCAATCACGAATGAATAACGGTTTGGTTGATGC
GAGTGATTTTGATGACGAGCGTAATGGCTGGCCTGTTGAACAAGTCTGGAAAGAAATGCATAAACTTTTG
CCATTCTCACCGGATTCAGTCGTCACTCATGGTGATTTCTCACTTGATAACCTTATTTTTGACGAGGGGA
AATTAATAGGTTGTATTGATGTTGGACGAGTCGGAATCGCAGACCGATACCAGGATCTTGCCATCCTATG
GAACTGCCTCGGTGAGTTTTCTCCTTCATTACAGAAACGGCTTTTTCAAAAATATGGTATTGATAATCCT
GATATGAATAAATTGCAGTTTCATTTGATGCTCGATGAGTTTTTCTAATCAGAATTGGTTAATTGGTTGT
AACACTGGCAGAGCATTACGCTGACTTGACGGGACGGCGCAAGCTCATGACCAAAATCCCTTAACGTGAG
TTACGCGTCGTTCCACTGAGCGTCAGACCCCGTAGAAAAGATCAAAGGATCTTCTTGAGATCCTTTTTTT
CTGCGCGTAATCTGCTGCTTGCAAACAAAAAAACCACCGCTACCAGCGGTGGTTTGTTTGCCGGATCAAG
AGCTACCAACTCTTTTTCCGAAGGTAACTGGCTTCAGCAGAGCGCAGATACCAAATACTGTTCTTCTAGT
GTAGCCGTAGTTAGGCCACCACTTCAAGAACTCTGTAGCACCGCCTACATACCTCGCTCTGCTAATCCTG
TTACCAGTGGCTGCTGCCAGTGGCGATAAGTCGTGTCTTACCGGGTTGGACTCAAGACGATAGTTACCGG
ATAAGGCGCAGCGGTCGGGCTGAACGGGGGGTTCGTGCACACAGCCCAGCTTGGAGCGAACGACCTACAC
CGAACTGAGATACCTACAGCGTGAGCTATGAGAAAGCGCCACGCTTCCCGAAGGGAGAAAGGCGGACAGG
TATCCGGTAAGCGGCAGGGTCGGAACAGGAGAGCGCACGAGGGAGCTTCCAGGGGGAAACGCCTGGTATC
TTTATAGTCCTGTCGGGTTTCGCCACCTCTGACTTGAGCGTCGATTTTTGTGATGCTCGTCAGGGGGGCG
GAGCCTATGGAAAAACGCCAGCAACGCGGCCTTTTTACGGTTCCTGGCCTTTTGCTGGCCTTTTGCTCAC
ATGTTCTTTCCTGCGTTATCCCCTGATTCTGTGGATAACCGTATTACCGCCTTTGAGTGAGCTGATACCG
CTCGCCGCAGCCGAACGACCGAGCGCAGCGAGTCAGTGAGCGAGGAAGCGGAAGAGCGCCCAATACGCAA
ACCGCCTCTCCCCGCGCGTTGGCCGATTCATTAATGCAGCTGGCACGACAGGTTTCCCGACTGGAAAGCG
GGCAGTGAGCGCAACGCAATTAATACGCGTACCGCTAGCCAGGAAGAGTTTGTAGAAACGCAAAAAGGCC
ATCCGTCAGGATGGCCTTCTGCTTAGTTTGATGCCTGGCAGTTTATGGCGGGCGTCCTGCCCGCCACCCT
CCGGGCCGTTGCTTCACAACGTTCAAATCCGCTCCCGGCGGATTTGTCCTACTCAGGAGAGCGTTCACCG
ACAAACAACAGATAAAACGAAAGGCCCAGTCTTCCGACTGAGCCTTTCGTTTTATTTGATGCCTGGCAGT
TCCCTACTCTCGCGTTAACGCTAGCATGGATGTTTTCCCAGTCACGACGTTGTAAAACGACGGCCAGTCT
TAAGCTCGGGCCCCAAATAATGATTTTATTTTGACTGATAGTGACCTGTTCGTTGCAACAAATTGATGAG
CAATGCTTTTTTATAATGCCAACTTT
Features (pLannotate 1.2.2; 10 found; start..end, strand, type, name):
     23..718     +  CDS            mKate2: mKate2 is a basic (constitutively fluorescent) red fluorescent protein published in 2009, derived from Entacmaea quadricolor. It is reported to be a rapidly-maturing monomer with moderate acid sensitivity.
    720..819     -  protein_bind   attL2: mutant version of attL; recombination site for the Gateway® LR reaction LR Clonase™
    837..855     -  promoter       T7 promoter: promoter for bacteriophage T7 RNA polymerase
    989..1798    +  CDS            KanR: aminoglycoside phosphotransferase; aph(3')-Ia; confers resistance to kanamycin in bacteria or G418 (Geneticin®) in eukaryotes
   1945..2533    +  rep_origin     ori: high-copy-number ColE1/pMB1/pBR322/pUC origin of replication
   2716..2808    +  CDS            lacI (fragment): lac repressor; lacI; The lac repressor binds to the lac operator to inhibit transcription in E. coli. This inhibition can be relieved by adding lactose or isopropyl-β-D-thiogalactopyranoside (IPTG).
   2863..2890    -  terminator     rrnB T2 terminator: transcription terminator T2 from the E. coli rrnB gene
   3022..3065    +  terminator     rrnB T1 terminator: Escherichia coli rrnB; transcription terminator T1 from the E. coli rrnB gene
   3112..3148    -  CDS            lacZα (fragment): LacZα fragment of β-galactosidase; lacZ fragment
   3164..17      +  protein_bind   attL1 (across the origin): mutant version of attL; recombination site for the Gateway® LR reaction LR Clonase™
