[The description below was written by a language model from this plasmid's Addgene catalogue record and pLannotate feature annotations shown in this document.]
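Description:
pME-mKate2 no stop is a Gateway middle-entry clone built in the pDONR221 backbone and belongs to a MultiSite Gateway toolkit for assembling vertebrate expression constructs. It is maintained in E. coli through a high-copy ColE1/pUC-type origin and selected with kanamycin via the aph(3')-Ia resistance gene. The backbone also carries rrnB T1 and T2 transcription terminators, which insulate the cloning site from read-through transcription. A T7 promoter lies beside the attL2 site, and short lacI and lacZα fragments are annotated as remnants of the backbone.

The payload is the coding sequence for mKate2, a monomeric, rapidly maturing red fluorescent protein derived from Entacmaea quadricolor. It sits between attL1 and attL2 recombination sites. The open reading frame lacks a stop codon, so after an LR Clonase reaction translation can continue across the attB2 junction into whatever is supplied by the 3' entry clone. This allows mKate2 to serve as the N-terminal partner of a fusion protein or as the upstream part of a multi-element cassette. The plasmid has no eukaryotic promoter or polyadenylation signal of its own. Although it is catalogued as a mammalian expression vector, it works as a modular donor, and expression depends on the promoter-bearing 5' entry clone and the destination vector it is recombined with.

The catalogue and sequence data disagree on size. The catalogue lists a 1,533 bp insert and a 4,051 bp total, and the sequence header mentions an insert derived from a SIBR intron PCR product. The annotated depositor sequence, however, is only 3,246 nt and contains an mKate2 reading frame of roughly 700 bp between the att sites. The catalogue figures may therefore have been carried over from a related construct.
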