Addgene plasmid #80806: pME-mKate2 no stop
Purpose: red fluorophore without stop codon
Depositing lab: Philip Washbourne. Depositing organization: University of Oregon. Publication: A MultiSite Gateway Toolkit for Rapid Cloning of Vertebrate Expression Constructs with Diverse Research Applications. Fowler DK, Stewart S, Seredick S, Eisen JS, Stankunas K, Washbourne P. PLoS One. 2016 Aug 8;11(8):e0159277. doi: 10.1371/journal.pone.0159277. eCollection 2016. PONE-D-16-19476 PubMed 27500400.
Backbone
  Vector backbone: pDONR221
  Backbone manufacturer: Invitrogen
  Backbone size w/o insert (bp): 2518
  Total vector size (bp): 4051
  Vector type: Mammalian Expression
Growth in bacteria
  Bacterial resistance: Kanamycin, 50 μg/mL
  Growth temperature: 37°C
  Growth strain: DH5alpha
  Copy number: Unknown
Gene/Insert
  Gene/Insert name: pME-mKate2 no stop
  Insert size (bp): 1533
  Cloning method: Gateway Cloning
  Sequencing primers: 5′ M13(20)F; 3′ M13R
Resource information
  A portion of this plasmid was derived from a plasmid made by: Evergen
Terms and licenses: Academic/Nonprofit Terms; Industry Terms: Not Available to Industry
How to cite: pME-mKate2 no stop was a gift from Philip Washbourne (Addgene plasmid # 80806 ; http://n2t.net/addgene:80806 ; RRID:Addgene_80806)
