>Addgene plasmid #80806 | pME-mKate2 no stop | addgene partial sequence | sequence record 161318 | M13-F20 5'-TGTAAAACGACGGCCAGT-3'
GATTTTATTTTGACTGATAGTGACCTGTTCGTTGCAACAAATTGATGAGCAATGCTTTTTTATAATGCCA
ACTTTGTACAAAAAAGCAGGCTCCACCATGGTGAGCGAGCTGATTAAGGAGAACATGCACATGAAGCTGT
ACATGGAGGGCACCGTGAACAACCACCACTTCAAGTGCACATCCGAGGGCGAAGGCAAGCCCTACGAGGG
CACCCAGACCATGAGAATCAAGGCGGTCGAGGGCGGCCCTCTCCCCTTCGCCTTCGACATCCTGGCTACC
AGCTTCATGTACGGCAGCAAAACCTTCATCAACCACACCCAGGGCATCCCCGACTTCTTTAAGCAGTCCT
TCCCCGAGGGCTTCACATGGGAGAGAGTCACCACATACGAAGACGGGGGCGTGCTGACCGCTACCCAGGA
CACCAGCCTCCAGGACGGCTGCCTCATCTACAACGTCAAGATCAGAGGGGTGAACTTCCCATCCAACGGC
CCTGTGATGCAGAAGAAAACACTCGGCTGGGAGGCCTCCACCGAGACCCTGTACCCCGCTGACGGCGGCC
TGGAAGGCAGAGCCGACATGGCCCTGAAGCTCGTGGGCGGGGGCCACCTGATCTGCAACTTGAAGACCAC
ATACAGATCCAAGAAACCCGCTAAGAACCTCAAGATGCCCGGCGTCTACTATGTGGACAGAAGACTGGAA
AGAATCAAGGAGGCCGACAAAGAGACCTACGTCGAGCAGCACGAGGTGGCTGTGGCCAGATACTGCGACC
TCCCTAGCAAACTGGGGCACAGATACCCAGCTTTCTTGTACAA
