>Addgene plasmid #80806 | pME-mKate2 no stop | addgene partial sequence | sequence record 161319 | M13-Rev 5'-CAGGAAACAGCTATGACC-3'
CAGCTGGATGGCAAATAATGATTTTATTTTGACTGATAGTGACCTGTTCGTTGCAACAAATTGATAAGCA
ATGCTTTCTTATAATGCCAACTTTGTACAAGAAAGCTGGGTATCTGTGCCCCAGTTTGCTAGGGAGGTCG
CAGTATCTGGCCACAGCCACCTCGTGCTGCTCGACGTAGGTCTCTTTGTCGGCCTCCTTGATTCTTTCCA
GTCTTCTGTCCACATAGTAGACGCCGGGCATCTTGAGGTTCTTAGCGGGTTTCTTGGATCTGTATGTGGT
CTTCAAGTTGCAGATCAGGTGGCCCCCGCCCACGAGCTTCAGGGCCATGTCGGCTCTGCCTTCCAGGCCG
CCGTCAGCGGGGTACAGGGTCTCGGTGGAGGCCTCCCAGCCGAGTGTTTTCTTCTGCATCACAGGGCCGT
TGGATGGGAAGTTCACCCCTCTGATCTTGACGTTGTAGATGAGGCAGCCGTCCTGGAGGCTGGTGTCCTG
GGTAGCGGTCAGCACGCCCCCGTCTTCGTATGTGGTGACTCTCTCCCATGTGAAGCCCTCGGGGAAGGAC
TGCTTAAAGAAGTCGGGGATGCCCTGGGTGTGGTTGATGAAGGTTTTGCTGCCGTACATGAAGCTGGTAG
CCAGGATGTCGAAGGCGAAGGGGAGAGGGCCGCCCTCGACCGCCTTGATTCTCATGGTCTGGGTGCCCTC
GTAGGGCTTGCCTTCGCCCTCGGATGTGCACTTGAAGTGGTGGTTGTTCACGGTGCCCTCCATGTACAGC
TTCATGTGCATGTTCTCCTTAATCAGCTCGCTCACCATGG
